Addgene plasmid #227475: pk335-CARGO-6mer-3.3kb-USF
Purpose: 6-mer gRNA array targeting Sp dCas9/Cas9 to the Prdm8-Fgf5 locus
Depositing lab: Joanna Wysocka. Depositing organization: Stanford University. Publication: Long-range regulation of transcription scales with genomic distance in a gene-specific manner. Jensen CL, Chen LF, Swigut T, Crocker OJ, Yao D, Bassik MC, Ferrell JE Jr, Boettiger AN, Wysocka J. Mol Cell. 2025 Jan 16;85(2):347-361.e7. doi: 10.1016/j.molcel.2024.10.021. Epub 2024 Dec 2. PubMed 39626660.
Backbone
  Vector backbone: pk335-BFP
  Vector type: CRISPR
  Selectable markers: Neomycin (select with G418) ; TagBFP
Growth in bacteria
  Bacterial resistance: Kanamycin, 50 μg/mL
  Growth temperature: 37°C
  Growth strain: NEB Stable
  Copy number: High Copy
Gene/Insert
  Gene/Insert name: CARGO to 3.3kb Upstream Fgf5 (alt name: CARGO24)
  gRNA/shRNA sequence: TGTCTCCTCATATCAAGAAG, CTCCTGGCGATGCAAGTCCT, ACTGGAGTCTACTTCCAGGT, TGACTAAGGGTGCATCACCC, TTGCATGATGCACACTTAGG, CTTGAACTAGTTGTAAGTCA
  Species: M. musculus (mouse), Synthetic
  Cloning method: Other
Terms and licenses: Academic/Nonprofit Terms; Industry Terms: Not Available to Industry
How to cite: pk335-CARGO-6mer-3.3kb-USF was a gift from Joanna Wysocka (Addgene plasmid # 227475 ; http://n2t.net/addgene:227475 ; RRID:Addgene_227475)
