[The description below was written by a language model from this plasmid's Addgene catalogue record and pLannotate feature annotations shown in this document.]
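Description:
pk335-CARGO-6mer-3.3kb-USF is a mammalian CRISPR guide-RNA expression plasmid built on the pk335-BFP backbone. It carries a six-guide array (CARGO24) that directs Streptococcus pyogenes Cas9 or dCas9 to a site about 3.3 kb upstream of Fgf5, within the mouse Prdm8-Fgf5 locus. The plasmid encodes no Cas9, so the nuclease or dCas9 fusion must be supplied separately. The annotated 7.7 kb sequence shows a tandem series of human U6 RNA polymerase III promoters alternating with S. pyogenes tracrRNA-derived scaffold fragments, so each guide is transcribed from its own promoter. The software calls seven U6 and seven scaffold features. This is consistent with six complete promoter–spacer–scaffold units flanked by leftover backbone elements, although the record does not spell this out. The recommended recombination-deficient growth strain fits the highly repetitive nature of the array.

Downstream of the array, a CMV enhancer/chicken β-actin promoter with a hybrid intron drives TagBFP, terminated by a bGH polyadenylation signal. This provides a blue fluorescent marker for identifying or sorting transfected cells. A dual PGK/EM7 promoter arrangement drives the Tn5 NeoR/KanR gene, giving G418 selection in mammalian cells and kanamycin selection in bacteria. Replication in E. coli relies on a high-copy ColE1/pUC-type origin, and an f1 origin is also present. Other annotated elements are a φC31 attB site, which could permit integrase-mediated genomic insertion, a single AAV2 ITR, bom fragments and a truncated β-lactamase fragment. These last three appear to be backbone remnants rather than functional parts. The construct was used in work on how long-range transcriptional regulation scales with genomic distance, where multiplexed guides concentrate Cas9 or dCas9 at a defined position.
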