Features (pLannotate 1.2.2; 30 found; start..end, strand, type, name):
      1..589     +  rep_origin     ori: high-copy-number ColE1/pMB1/pBR322/pUC origin of replication
    669..736     +  misc_RNA       tracrRNA (fragment): trans-activating CRISPR RNA for the Streptococcus pyogenes CRISPR/Cas9 system
    768..999     +  promoter       U6 promoter: RNA polymerase III promoter for human U6 snRNA
   1047..1114    +  misc_RNA       tracrRNA (fragment): trans-activating CRISPR RNA for the Streptococcus pyogenes CRISPR/Cas9 system
   1146..1377    +  promoter       U6 promoter: RNA polymerase III promoter for human U6 snRNA
   1425..1492    +  misc_RNA       tracrRNA (fragment): trans-activating CRISPR RNA for the Streptococcus pyogenes CRISPR/Cas9 system
   1524..1755    +  promoter       U6 promoter: RNA polymerase III promoter for human U6 snRNA
   1803..1870    +  misc_RNA       tracrRNA (fragment): trans-activating CRISPR RNA for the Streptococcus pyogenes CRISPR/Cas9 system
   1902..2133    +  promoter       U6 promoter: RNA polymerase III promoter for human U6 snRNA
   2181..2248    +  misc_RNA       tracrRNA (fragment): trans-activating CRISPR RNA for the Streptococcus pyogenes CRISPR/Cas9 system
   2280..2511    +  promoter       U6 promoter: RNA polymerase III promoter for human U6 snRNA
   2559..2626    +  misc_RNA       tracrRNA (fragment): trans-activating CRISPR RNA for the Streptococcus pyogenes CRISPR/Cas9 system
   2658..2889    +  promoter       U6 promoter: RNA polymerase III promoter for human U6 snRNA
   2937..3004    +  misc_RNA       tracrRNA (fragment): trans-activating CRISPR RNA for the Streptococcus pyogenes CRISPR/Cas9 system
   3036..3267    +  promoter       U6 promoter: RNA polymerase III promoter for human U6 snRNA
   3296..3581    +  enhancer       CMV enhancer: human cytomegalovirus immediate early enhancer; contains an 18-bp deletion relative to the standard CMV enhancer
   3583..3863    +  promoter       chicken β-actin promoter: No description available
   3864..4091    +  intron         hybrid intron: hybrid between chicken β-actin (CBA) and minute virus of mice (MMV) introns (Gray et al., 2011)
   4109..4810    +  CDS            TagBFP: monomeric blue fluorescent protein mammalian codon-optimized
   4841..4952    +  polyA_signal   bGH poly(A) signal: bovine growth hormone polyadenylation signal
   5052..5121    +  protein_bind   attB: attB site for the φC31 integrase (Groth et al., 2000) phage φC31 integrase
   5124..5264    +  repeat_region  AAV2 ITR: inverted terminal repeat of adeno-associated virus serotype 2 inverted
   5269..5320    -  misc_feature   bom (fragment): basis of mobility region from pBR322
   5339..5794    +  rep_origin     f1 ori (sequence partly withheld): f1 bacteriophage origin of replication; arrow indicates direction of (+) strand synthesis
   5795..5836    -  misc_feature   bom (fragment): basis of mobility region from pBR322
   5837..6323    +  promoter       PGK promoter: mouse phosphoglycerate kinase 1 promoter
   6345..6392    +  promoter       EM7 promoter: synthetic bacterial promoter&nbsp
   6412..7215    +  CDS            NeoR/KanR: aminoglycoside phosphotransferase from Tn5; aph(3')-II (or nptII); confers resistance to neomycin, kanamycin, and G418 (Geneticin®)
   7219..7255    +  polyA_signal   PGK poly(A) signal (fragment): mouse phosphoglycerate kinase 1 polyadenylation signal
   7264..7558    +  CDS            bla(M) (fragment): β-lactamase lacking the signal sequence; bla(M); allows cytosolic expression of β-lactamase
>Addgene plasmid #227475 | pk335-CARGO-6mer-3.3kb-USF | addgene full sequence | sequence record 452237 | Addgene NGS Result
TTGAGATCCTTTTTTTCTGCGCGTAATCTGCTGCTTGCAAACAAAAAAACCACCGCTACCAGCGGTGGTT
TGTTTGCCGGATCAAGAGCTACCAACTCTTTTTCCGAAGGTAACTGGCTTCAGCAGAGCGCAGATACCAA
ATACTGTTCTTCTAGTGTAGCCGTAGTTAGGCCACCACTTCAAGAACTCTGTAGCACCGCCTACATACCT
CGCTCTGCTAATCCTGTTACCAGTGGCTGCTGCCAGTGGCGATAAGTCGTGTCTTACCGGGTTGGACTCA
AGACGATAGTTACCGGATAAGGCGCAGCGGTCGGGCTGAACGGGGGGTTCGTGCACACAGCCCAGCTTGG
AGCGAACGACCTACACCGAACTGAGATACCTACAGCGTGAGCTATGAGAAAGCGCCACGCTTCCCGAAGG
GAGAAAGGCGGACAGGTATCCGGTAAGCGGCAGGGTCGGAACAGGAGAGCGCACGAGGGAGCTTCCAGGG
GGAAACGCCTGGTATCTTTATAGTCCTGTCGGGTTTCGCCACCTCTGACTTGAGCGTCGATTTTTGTGAT
GCTCGTCAGGGGGGCGGAGCCTATGGAAAAACGCCAGCAACGCGGCCTTTTTACGGTTCCTGGCCTTTTG
CTGGCCTTTTGCTCACATGTGTTTAAGAGCTATGCTGGAAACAGCATAGCAAGTTTAAATAAGGCTAGTC
CGTTATCAACTTGAAAAAGTGGCACCGAGTCGGTGCTTTTTTTCTCGAGTACTAGGATCCATTAGGCTTT
CCCATGATTCCTTCATATTTGCATATACGATACAAGGCTGTTAGAGAGATAATTGGAATTAATTTGACTG
TAAACACAAAGATATTAGTACAAAATACGTGACGTAGAAAGTAATAATTTCTTGGGTAGTTTGCAGTTTT
AAAATTATGTTTTAAAATGGACTATCATATGCTTACCGTAACTTGAAAGTATTTCGATTTCTTGGCTTTA
TATATCTTGTGGAAAGGACGAAACACCGTGTCTCCTCATATCAAGAAGGTTTAAGAGCTATGCTGGAAAC
AGCATAGCAAGTTTAAATAAGGCTAGTCCGTTATCAACTTGAAAAAGTGGCACCGAGTCGGTGCTTTTTT
TCTCGAGTACTAGGATCCATTAGGCTTTCCCATGATTCCTTCATATTTGCATATACGATACAAGGCTGTT
AGAGAGATAATTGGAATTAATTTGACTGTAAACACAAAGATATTAGTACAAAATACGTGACGTAGAAAGT
AATAATTTCTTGGGTAGTTTGCAGTTTTAAAATTATGTTTTAAAATGGACTATCATATGCTTACCGTAAC
TTGAAAGTATTTCGATTTCTTGGCTTTATATATCTTGTGGAAAGGACGAAACACCGCTCCTGGCGATGCA
AGTCCTGTTTAAGAGCTATGCTGGAAACAGCATAGCAAGTTTAAATAAGGCTAGTCCGTTATCAACTTGA
AAAAGTGGCACCGAGTCGGTGCTTTTTTTCTCGAGTACTAGGATCCATTAGGCTTTCCCATGATTCCTTC
ATATTTGCATATACGATACAAGGCTGTTAGAGAGATAATTGGAATTAATTTGACTGTAAACACAAAGATA
TTAGTACAAAATACGTGACGTAGAAAGTAATAATTTCTTGGGTAGTTTGCAGTTTTAAAATTATGTTTTA
AAATGGACTATCATATGCTTACCGTAACTTGAAAGTATTTCGATTTCTTGGCTTTATATATCTTGTGGAA
AGGACGAAACACCGACTGGAGTCTACTTCCAGGTGTTTAAGAGCTATGCTGGAAACAGCATAGCAAGTTT
AAATAAGGCTAGTCCGTTATCAACTTGAAAAAGTGGCACCGAGTCGGTGCTTTTTTTCTCGAGTACTAGG
ATCCATTAGGCTTTCCCATGATTCCTTCATATTTGCATATACGATACAAGGCTGTTAGAGAGATAATTGG
AATTAATTTGACTGTAAACACAAAGATATTAGTACAAAATACGTGACGTAGAAAGTAATAATTTCTTGGG
TAGTTTGCAGTTTTAAAATTATGTTTTAAAATGGACTATCATATGCTTACCGTAACTTGAAAGTATTTCG
ATTTCTTGGCTTTATATATCTTGTGGAAAGGACGAAACACCGTGACTAAGGGTGCATCACCCGTTTAAGA
GCTATGCTGGAAACAGCATAGCAAGTTTAAATAAGGCTAGTCCGTTATCAACTTGAAAAAGTGGCACCGA
GTCGGTGCTTTTTTTCTCGAGTACTAGGATCCATTAGGCTTTCCCATGATTCCTTCATATTTGCATATAC
GATACAAGGCTGTTAGAGAGATAATTGGAATTAATTTGACTGTAAACACAAAGATATTAGTACAAAATAC
GTGACGTAGAAAGTAATAATTTCTTGGGTAGTTTGCAGTTTTAAAATTATGTTTTAAAATGGACTATCAT
ATGCTTACCGTAACTTGAAAGTATTTCGATTTCTTGGCTTTATATATCTTGTGGAAAGGACGAAACACCG
TTGCATGATGCACACTTAGGGTTTAAGAGCTATGCTGGAAACAGCATAGCAAGTTTAAATAAGGCTAGTC
CGTTATCAACTTGAAAAAGTGGCACCGAGTCGGTGCTTTTTTTCTCGAGTACTAGGATCCATTAGGCTTT
CCCATGATTCCTTCATATTTGCATATACGATACAAGGCTGTTAGAGAGATAATTGGAATTAATTTGACTG
TAAACACAAAGATATTAGTACAAAATACGTGACGTAGAAAGTAATAATTTCTTGGGTAGTTTGCAGTTTT
AAAATTATGTTTTAAAATGGACTATCATATGCTTACCGTAACTTGAAAGTATTTCGATTTCTTGGCTTTA
TATATCTTGTGGAAAGGACGAAACACCGCTTGAACTAGTTGTAAGTCAGTTTAAGAGCTATGCTGGAAAC
AGCATAGCAAGTTTAAATAAGGCTAGTCCGTTATCAACTTGAAAAAGTGGCACCGAGTCGGTGCTTTTTT
TCTCGAGTACTAGGATCCATTAGGCTTTCCCATGATTCCTTCATATTTGCATATACGATACAAGGCTGTT
AGAGAGATAATTGGAATTAATTTGACTGTAAACACAAAGATATTAGTACAAAATACGTGACGTAGAAAGT
AATAATTTCTTGGGTAGTTTGCAGTTTTAAAATTATGTTTTAAAATGGACTATCATATGCTTACCGTAAC
TTGAAAGTATTTCGATTTCTTGGCTTTATATATCTTGTGGAAAGGACGAAACACCGTTTTTTTTCTAGAG
GTACCCGTTACATAACTTACGGTAAATGGCCCGCCTGGCTGACCGCCCAACGACCCCCGCCCATTGACGT
CAATAGTAACGCCAATAGGGACTTTCCATTGACGTCAATGGGTGGAGTATTTACGGTAAACTGCCCACTT
GGCAGTACATCAAGTGTATCATATGCCAAGTACGCCCCCTATTGACGTCAATGACGGTAAATGGCCCGCC
TGGCATTGTGCCCAGTACATGACCTTATGGGACTTTCCTACTTGGCAGTACATCTACGTATTAGTCATCG
CTATTACCATGGTCGAGGTGAGCCCCACGTTCTGCTTCACTCTCCCCATCTCCCCCCCCTCCCCACCCCC
AATTTTGTATTTATTTATTTTTTAATTATTTTGTGCAGCGATGGGGGCGGGGGGGGGGGGGGGGGGGCGC
GCGSSAGGGGGGGSGGGGGGGGGSGAGGGGSGGGGSGGGGSGAGGCGGAGAGGTGCGGCGGCAGCCAATC
AGAGCGGCGCGCTCCGAAAGTTTCCTTTTATGGCGAGGCGGCGGCGGCGGCGGCCCTATAAAAAGCGAAG
CGCGCGGCGGGCGGGAGTCGCTGCGCGCTGCCTTCGCCCCGTGCCCCGCTCCGCCGCCGCCTCGCGCCGC
CCGCCCCGGCTCTGACTGACCGCGTTACTCCCACAGGTGAGCGGGCGGGACGGCCCTTCTCCTCCGGGCT
GTAATTAGCTGAGCAAGAGGTAAGGGTTTAAGGGATGGTTGGTTGGTGGGGTATTAATGTTTAATTACCT
GGAGCACCTGCCTGAAATCACTTTTTTTCAGGTTGGACCGGTGCCACCATGAGCGAGCTGATTAAGGAGA
ACATGCACATGAAGCTGTACATGGAGGGCACCGTGGACAACCATCACTTCAAGTGCACATCCGAGGGCGA
AGGCAAGCCCTACGAGGGCACCCAGACCATGAGAATCAAGGTGGTCGAGGGCGGCCCTCTCCCCTTCGCC
TTCGACATCCTGGCTACTAGCTTCCTCTACGGCAGCAAGACCTTCATCAACCACACCCAGGGCATCCCCG
ACTTCTTCAAGCAGTCCTTCCCTGAGGGCTTCACATGGGAGAGAGTCACCACATACGATGACGGGGGCGT
GCTGACCGCTACCCAGGACACCAGCCTCCAGGACGGCTGCCTCATCTACAACGTCAAGATCAGAGGGGTG
AACTTCACATCCAACGGCCCTGTGATGCAGAAGAAAACACTCGGCTGGGAGGCCTTCACCGAGACGCTGT
ACCCCGCTGACGGCGGCCTGGAAGGCAGAAACGACATGGCCCTGAAGCTCGTGGGCGGGAGCCATCTGAT
CGCAAACATCAAGACCACATATAGATCCAAGAAACCCGCTAAGAACCTCAAGATGCCTGGCGTCTACTAT
GTGGACTACAGACTGGAAAGAATCAAGGAGGCCAACAACGAAACCTACGTCGAGCAGCACGAGGTGGCAG
TGGCCAGATACTGCGACCTCCCTAGCAAACTGGGGCACAAGCTTAATTAAGAATTCCTAGAGCTCGCTGA
TCAGCCTCGACTGTGCCTTCTAGTTGCCAGCCATCTGTTGTTTGCCCCTCCCCCGTGCCTTCCTTGACCC
TGGAAGGTGCCACTCCCACTGTCCTTTCCTAATAAAATGAGGAAATTGCATCGCATTGTCTGAGTAGGTG
TCATTCTATTCTGGGGGGTGGGGTGGGGCAGGACAGCAAGGGGGAGGATTGGGAAGAGAATAGCAGGCAT
GCTGGGGAGCTCTCGAAGCCGCGGTGCGGGTGCCAGGGCGTGCCCTTGGGCTCCCCGGGCGCGTACTCCA
CCTCACCCATCGCAGGAACCCCTAGTGATGGAGTTGGCCACTCCCTCTCTGCGCGCTCGCTCGCTCACTG
AGGCCGGGCGACCAAAGGTCGCCCGACGCCCGGGCTTTGCCCGGGCGGCCTCAGTGAGCGAGCGAGCGCG
CAGCTGCCTGCAGGGGCGCCTGATGCGGTATTTTCTCCTTACGCATCTGTGCGGTATTTCACACCGCATA
[95 nt withheld, positions 5321-5415]
T
[46 nt withheld, positions 5417-5462]
C
[141 nt withheld, positions 5464-5604]
CCTTTGACGTTGGAGTCCACGTTCTTT
[37 nt withheld, positions 5632-5668]
ACTCTATCTCGGGCTATTCTTTTGATTTATAAGGGATTTTGCCGATTTCGGTCTATTGGTTAAAAAATGA
GCTGATTTAACAAAAATTTAACGCGAATTTTAACAAAATATTAACGTTTACAATTTTATGGTGCACTCTC
AGTACAATCTGCTCTGATGCCGCATAGTGCTTTTCCCAAGGCAGTCTGGAGCATGCGCTTTAGCAGCCCC
GCTGGGCACTTGGCGCTACACAAGTGGCCTCTGGCCTCGCACACATTCCACATCCACCGGTAGGCGCCAA
CCGGCTCCGTTCTTTGGTGGCCCCTTCGCGCCACCTTCTACTCCTCCCCTAGTCAGGAAGTTCCCCCCCG
CCCCGCAGCTCGCGTCGTGCAGGACGTGACAAATGGAAGTAGCACGTCTCACTAGTCTCGTGCAGATGGA
CAGCACCGCTGAGCAATGGAAGCGGGTAGGCCTTTGGGGCAGCGGCCAATAGCAGCTTTGCTCCTTCGCT
TTCTGGGCTCAGAGGCTGGGAAGGGGTGGGTCCGGGGGCGGGCTCAGGGGCGGGCTCAGGGGCGGGGCGG
GCGCCCGAAGGTCCTCCGGAGGCCCGGCATTCTGCACGCTTCAAAAGCGCACGTCTGCCGCGCTGTTCTC
CTCTTCCTCATCTCCGGGCCTTTCGACCGATCATCAAGCTGCACGTGTTGACAATTAATCATCGGCATAG
TATATCGGCATAGTATAATACGACTCACTATAGGAGGGCCACCATGGGATCGGCCATTGAACAAGATGGA
TTGCACGCAGGTTCTCCGGCCGCTTGGGTGGAGAGGCTATTCGGCTATGACTGGGCACAACAGACAATCG
GCTGCTCTGATGCCGCCGTGTTCCGGCTGTCAGCGCAGGGGCGCCCGGTTCTTTTTGTCAAGACCGACCT
GTCCGGTGCCCTGAATGAACTGCAGGACGAGGCAGCGCGGCTATCGTGGCTGGCCACGACGGGCGTTCCT
TGCGCAGCTGTGCTCGACGTTGTCACTGAAGCGGGAAGGGACTGGCTGCTATTGGGCGAAGTGCCGGGGC
AGGATCTCCTGTCATCTCACCTTGCTCCTGCCGAGAAAGTATCCATCATGGCTGATGCAATGCGGCGGCT
GCATACGCTTGATCCGGCTACCTGCCCATTCGACCACCAAGCGAAACATCGCATCGAGCGAGCACGTACT
CGGATGGAAGCCGGTCTTGTCGATCAGGATGATCTGGACGAAGAGCATCAGGGGCTCGCGCCAGCCGAAC
TGTTCGCCAGGCTCAAGGCGCGCATGCCCGACGGCGAGGATCTCGTCGTGACCCATGGCGATGCCTGCTT
GCCGAATATCATGGTGGAAAATGGCCGCTTTTCTGGATTCATCGACTGTGGCCGGCTGGGTGTGGCGGAC
CGCTATCAGGACATAGCGTTGGCTACCCGTGATATTGCTGAAGAGCTTGGCGGCGAATGGGCTGACCGCT
TCCTCGTGCTTTACGGTATCGCCGCTCCCGATTCGCAGCGCATCGCCTTCTATCGCCTTCTTGACGAGTT
CTTCTGATCGAGAAATTGATGATCTATTAAACAATAAAGACGTCCACATGGAAGTGCAAACTATTAACTG
GCGAACTACTTACTCTAGCTTCCCGGCAACAATTAATAGACTGGATGGAGGCGGATAAAGTTGCAGGACC
ACTTCTGCGCTCGGCCCTTCCGGCTGGCTGGTTTATTGCTGATAAATCTGGAGCCGGTGAGCGTGGAAGC
CGCGGTATCATTGCAGCACTGGGGCCAGATGGTAAGCCCTCCCGTATCGTAGTTATCTACACGACGGGGA
GTCAGGCAACTATGGATGAACGAAATAGACAGATCGCTGAGATAGGTGCCTCACTGATTAAGCATTGGTA
ACTGTCAGACCAAGTTTACTCATATATACTTTAGATTGATTTAAAACTTCATTTTTAATTTAAAAGGATC
TAGGTGAAGATCCTTTTTGATAATCTCATGACCAAAATCCCTTAACGTGAGTTTTCGTTCCACTGAGCGT
CAGACCCCGTAGAAAAGATCAAAGGATCTTC
